>Addgene plasmid #184018 | pcDNA-Prom1 D-6 | addgene full sequence | sequence record 362469 | Addgene NGS Result
GACGGATCGGGAGATCTCCCGATCCCCTATGGTGCACTCTCAGTACAATCTGCTCTGATGCCGCATAGTT
AAGCCAGTATCTGCTCCCTGCTTGTGTGTTGGAGGTCGCTGAGTAGTGCGCGAGCAAAATTTAAGCTACA
ACAAGGCAAGGCTTGACCGACAATTGCATGAAGAATCTGCTTAGGGTTAGGCGTTTTGCGCTGCTTCGCG
ATGTACGGGCCAGATATACGCGTTGACATTGATTATTGACTAGTTATTAATAGTAATCAATTACGGGGTC
ATTAGTTCATAGCCCATATATGGAGTTCCGCGTTACATAACTTACGGTAAATGGCCCGCCTGGCTGACCG
CCCAACGACCCCCGCCCATTGACGTCAATAATGACGTATGTTCCCATAGTAACGCCAATAGGGACTTTCC
ATTGACGTCAATGGGTGGAGTATTTACGGTAAACTGCCCACTTGGCAGTACATCAAGTGTATCATATGCC
AAGTACGCCCCCTATTGACGTCAATGACGGTAAATGGCCCGCCTGGCATTATGCCCAGTACATGACCTTA
TGGGACTTTCCTACTTGGCAGTACATCTACGTATTAGTCATCGCTATTACCATGGTGATGCGGTTTTGGC
AGTACATCAATGGGCGTGGATAGCGGTTTGACTCACGGGGATTTCCAAGTCTCCACCCCATTGACGTCAA
TGGGAGTTTGTTTTGGCACCAAAATCAACGGGACTTTCCAAAATGTCGTAACAACTCCGCCCCATTGACG
CAAATGGGCGGTAGGCGTGTACGGTGGGAGGTCTATATAAGCAGAGCTCTCTGGCTAACTAGAGAACCCA
CTGCTTACTGGCTTATCGAAATTAATACGACTCACTATAGGGAGACCCAAGCTGGGCCACCATGGCTCTC
GTCTTCAGTGCCCTGCTGTTACTGGGGCTGTGTGGAAAGATCTCTTCAGAAGGTCAGCCTGCATTCCATA
ACACTCCTGGGGCTATGAATTATGAATTGCCTACCACCAAATATGAGACCCAAGATACCTTCAATGCTGG
GATTGTTGGCCCTCTCTACAAAATGGTGCACATCTTCCTCAACGTGGTCCAGCCGAATGACTTCCCTCTA
GATTTGATCAAAAAACTCATACAGAACAAGAACTTTGACATCTCAGTTGATTCCAAGGAGCCAGAAATCA
TAGTCTTGGCTCTGAAGATTGCCCTCTATGAGATCGGAGTCCTTATCTGCGCCATCCTGGGACTGCTGTT
CATTATCCTCATGCCTCTGGTGGGCTGCTTCTTTTGTATGTGCCGTTGCTGCAACAAATGCGGCGGAGAG
ATGCACCAGCGGCAGAAGCAGAATGCGCCATGCAGGAGGAAGTGCTTGGGCCTCTCCCTCCTGGTGATTT
GTCTGCTCATGAGCCTTGGCATTATATATGGCTTTGTGGCTAACCAGCAGACCAGGACTCGGATCAAAGG
GACCCAGAAACTGGCAAAGAGCAATTTCAGAGACTTTCAAACACTCCTGACTGAAACACCAAAGCAAATT
GACTATGTAGTGGAGCAGTACACCAACACCAAGAACAAGGCATTCTCAGACCTGGATGGCATCGGCTCCG
TGCTGGGAGGCAGAATAAAGGACCAACTAAAACCCAAAGTAACTCCTGTCCTCGAAGAGATTAAGGCCAT
GGCGACAGCCATCAAACAGACCAAGGATGCCCTGCAGAACATGAGCAGCAGCCTGAAAAGTCTCCAAGAT
GCAGCCACCCAGCTCAATACCAACCTGAGCTCTGTGAGAAACAGCATCGAGAATTCGCTCAGCAGCAGTG
ACTGTACCTCAGATCCAGCCAGCAAGATCTGCGATAGCATCAGACCAAGCCTAAGCAGTCTGGGGAGCAG
CCTCAATTCAAGTCAGCTCCCATCAGTGGATAGAGAACTCAACACTGTTACTGAAGTCGACAAAACTGAT
CTGGAGAGCCTCGTCAAAAGGGGGTATACGACAATTGATGAAATACCCAATACAATACAAAACCAAACTG
TGGATGTCATCAAAGACGTCAAAAATACCTTGGACTCCATTAGCTCCAACATTAAGGACATGAGCCAAAG
TATTCCTATTGAGGATATGCTGTTACAGGTCTCCCATTACCTTAATAACAGCAACAGATACTTAAACCAG
GAGCTGCCCAAGCTGGAAGAATATGACTCGTACTGGTGGCTGGGTGGCTTGATTGTCTGCTTTCTGCTGA
CTCTCATTGTGACCTTCTTTTTCCTGGGCTTGCTGTGTGGTGTGTTTGGCTATGACAAGCATGCCACCCC
AACTAGAAGAGGCTGTGTGTCCAACACTGGAGGCATCTTCCTCATGGCTGGGGTTGGATTCGGCTTCCTT
TTTTGCTGGATATTGATGATCCTTGTGGTTCTTACGTTTGTTGTTGGTGCAAATGTGGAAAAGTTGCTCT
GCGAACCTTATGAAAACAAGAAATTATTACAGGTTTTGGACACTCCCTATCTGCTCAAGGAACAATGGCA
ATTTTATCTTTCTGGCATGCTATTCAATAACCCAGACATTAACATGACCTTTGAGCAAGTCTACAGGGAT
TGCAAAAGAGGTCGAGGTATATATGCTGCTTTTCAGCTTGAGAATGTCGTCAACGTCAGTGATCATTTCA
ACATTGACCAGATTTCTGAAAACATAAATACGGAGTTGGAAAACCTGAATGTGAACATTGATAGCATTGA
ACTGTTGGATAACACAGGAAGGAAGAGCCTCGAGGACTTTGCACATTCTGGGATAGATACAGAAGTGAAT
CTGCTGACATTTGCCTCTACCCTGGAAGCAAAAGCAAACCAGTTGCCTGAAGGAAAGCTGAAACAGGCCT
TCTTACTGGATGTACAGAATATAAGAGCCATCCACCAGCATCTCCTCCCTCCTGTGCAGCAATCACTGAA
TACGTTAAGACAAAGTGTCTGGACCCTCCAGCAAACAAGCAACAAGTTGCCGGAGAAAGTGAAGAAGATC
CTTGCCTCTTTGGACTCTGTTCAGCATTTCCTCACCAATAACGTTTCCCTCATCGTTATCGGGGAAACGA
AGAAGTTTGGGAAAACAATACTAGGCTACTTTGAACATTATCTGCACTGGGTCTTTTATGCCATCACAGA
GAAGATGACATCCTGCAAACCCATGGCCACCGCGATGGACTCTGCTGTTAATGGCATTCTGTGTGGCTAT
GTTGCGGACCCTCTGAATTTGTTCTGGTTCGGCATAGGGAAAGCCACGGTGCTCTTACTTCCGGCTGTAA
TCATTGCTATCAAGCTGGCCAAGTACTATCGCAGGATGGATTCAGAGGATGTATACGACGACCCGTCTCG
ATACGACTACAAAGACGATGACGACAAGTGAGTCTAGAGGGCCCGTTTAAACCCGCTGATCAGCCTCGAC
TGTGCCTTCTAGTTGCCAGCCATCTGTTGTTTGCCCCTCCCCCGTGCCTTCCTTGACCCTGGAAGGTGCC
ACTCCCACTGTCCTTTCCTAATAAAATGAGGAAATTGCATCGCATTGTCTGAGTAGGTGTCATTCTATTC
TGGGGGGTGGGGTGGGGCAGGACAGCAAGGGGGAGGATTGGGAAGACAATAGCAGGCATGCTGGGGATGC
GGTGGGCTCTATGGCTTCTGAGGCGGAAAGAACCAGCTGGGGCTCTAGGGGGTATCCCC
[124 nt withheld, positions 3700-3823]
C
[91 nt withheld, positions 3825-3915]
A
[49 nt withheld, positions 3917-3965]
CCTTTGACGTTGGAGTCCACGTTCTTT
[37 nt withheld, positions 3993-4029]
ACCCTATCTCGGTCTATTCTTTTGATTTATAAGGGATTTTGCCGATTTCGGCCTATTGGTTAAAAAATGA
GCTGATTTAACAAAAATTTAACGCGAATTAATTCTGTGGAATGTGTGTCAGTTAGGGTGTGGAAAGTCCC
CAGGCTCCCCAGCAGGCAGAAGTATGCAAAGCATGCATCTCAATTAGTCAGCAACCAGGTGTGGAAAGTC
CCCAGGCTCCCCAGCAGGCAGAAGTATGCAAAGCATGCATCTCAATTAGTCAGCAACCATAGTCCCGCCC
CTAACTCCGCCCATCCCGCCCCTAACTCCGCCCAGTTCCGCCCATTCTCCGCCCCATGGCTGACTAATTT
TTTTTATTTATGCAGAGGCCGAGGCCGCCTCTGCCTCTGAGCTATTCCAGAAGTAGTGAGGAGGCTTTTT
TGGAGGCCTAGGCTTTTGCAAAAAGCTCCCGGGAGCTTGTATATCCATTTTCGGATCTGATCAAGAGACA
GGATGAGGATCGTTTCGCATGATTGAACAAGATGGATTGCACGCAGGTTCTCCGGCCGCTTGGGTGGAGA
GGCTATTCGGCTATGACTGGGCACAACAGACAATCGGCTGCTCTGATGCCGCCGTGTTCCGGCTGTCAGC
GCAGGGGCGCCCGGTTCTTTTTGTCAAGACCGACCTGTCCGGTGCCCTGAATGAACTGCAGGACGAGGCA
GCGCGGCTATCGTGGCTGGCCACGACGGGCGTTCCTTGCGCAGCTGTGCTCGACGTTGTCACTGAAGCGG
GAAGGGACTGGCTGCTATTGGGCGAAGTGCCGGGGCAGGATCTCCTGTCATCTCACCTTGCTCCTGCCGA
GAAAGTATCCATCATGGCTGATGCAATGCGGCGGCTGCATACGCTTGATCCGGCTACCTGCCCATTCGAC
CACCAAGCGAAACATCGCATCGAGCGAGCACGTACTCGGATGGAAGCCGGTCTTGTCGATCAGGATGATC
TGGACGAAGAGCATCAGGGGCTCGCGCCAGCCGAACTGTTCGCCAGGCTCAAGGCGCGCATGCCCGACGG
CGAGGATCTCGTCGTGACCCATGGCGATGCCTGCTTGCCGAATATCATGGTGGAAAATGGCCGCTTTTCT
GGATTCATCGACTGTGGCCGGCTGGGTGTGGCGGACCGCTATCAGGACATAGCGTTGGCTACCCGTGATA
TTGCTGAAGAGCTTGGCGGCGAATGGGCTGACCGCTTCCTCGTGCTTTACGGTATCGCCGCTCCCGATTC
GCAGCGCATCGCCTTCTATCGCCTTCTTGACGAGTTCTTCTGAGCGGGACTCTGGGGTTCGAAATGACCG
ACCAAGCGACGCCCAACCTGCCATCACGAGATTTCGATTCCACCGCCGCCTTCTATGAAAGGTTGGGCTT
CGGAATCGTTTTCCGGGACGCCGGCTGGATGATCCTCCAGCGCGGGGATCTCATGCTGGAGTTCTTCGCC
CACCCCAACTTGTTTATTGCAGCTTATAATGGTTACAAATAAAGCAATAGCATCACAAATTTCACAAATA
AAGCATTTTTTTCACTGCATTCTAGTTGTGGTTTGTCCAAACTCATCAATGTATCTTATCATGTCTGTAT
ACCGTCGACCTCTAGCTAGAGCTTGGCGTAATCATGGTCATAGCTGTTTCCTGTGTGAAATTGTTATCCG
CTCACAATTCCACACAACATACGAGCCGGAAGCATAAAGTGTAAAGCCTGGGGTGCCTAATGAGTGAGCT
AACTCACATTAATTGCGTTGCGCTCACTGCCCGCTTTCCAGTCGGGAAACCTGTCGTGCCAGCTGCATTA
ATGAATCGGCCAACGCGCGGGGAGAGGCGGTTTGCGTATTGGGCGCTCTTCCGCTTCCTCGCTCACTGAC
TCGCTGCGCTCGGTCGTTCGGCTGCGGCGAGCGGTATCAGCTCACTCAAAGGCGGTAATACGGTTATCCA
CAGAATCAGGGGATAACGCAGGAAAGAACATGTGAGCAAAAGGCCAGCAAAAGGCCAGGAACCGTAAAAA
GGCCGCGTTGCTGGCGTTTTTCCATAGGCTCCGCCCCCCTGACGAGCATCACAAAAATCGACGCTCAAGT
CAGAGGTGGCGAAACCCGACAGGACTATAAAGATACCAGGCGTTTCCCCCTGGAAGCTCCCTCGTGCGCT
CTCCTGTTCCGACCCTGCCGCTTACCGGATACCTGTCCGCCTTTCTCCCTTCGGGAAGCGTGGCGCTTTC
TCATAGCTCACGCTGTAGGTATCTCAGTTCGGTGTAGGTCGTTCGCTCCAAGCTGGGCTGTGTGCACGAA
CCCCCCGTTCAGCCCGACCGCTGCGCCTTATCCGGTAACTATCGTCTTGAGTCCAACCCGGTAAGACACG
ACTTATCGCCACTGGCAGCAGCCACTGGTAACAGGATTAGCAGAGCGAGGTATGTAGGCGGTGCTACAGA
GTTCTTGAAGTGGTGGCCTAACTACGGCTACACTAGAAGAACAGTATTTGGTATCTGCGCTCTGCTGAAG
CCAGTTACCTTCGGAAAAAGAGTTGGTAGCTCTTGATCCGGCAAACAAACCACCGCTGGTAGCGGTGGTT
TTTTTGTTTGCAAGCAGCAGATTACGCGCAGAAAAAAAGGATCTCAAGAAGATCCTTTGATCTTTTCTAC
GGGGTCTGACGCTCAGTGGAACGAAAACTCACGTTAAGGGATTTTGGTCATGAGATTATCAAAAAGGATC
TTCACCTAGATCCTTTTAAATTAAAAATGAAGTTTTAAATCAATCTAAAGTATATATGAGTAAACTTGGT
CTGACAGTTACCAATGCTTAATCAGTGAGGCACCTATCTCAGCGATCTGTCTATTTCGTTCATCCATAGT
TGCCTGACTCCCCGTCGTGTAGATAACTACGATACGGGAGGGCTTACCATCTGGCCCCAGTGCTGCAATG
ATACCGCGAGACCCACGCTCACCGGCTCCAGATTTATCAGCAATAAACCAGCCAGCCGGAAGGGCCGAGC
GCAGAAGTGGTCCTGCAACTTTATCCGCCTCCATCCAGTCTATTAATTGTTGCCGGGAAGCTAGAGTAAG
TAGTTCGCCAGTTAATAGTTTGCGCAACGTTGTTGCCATTGCTACAGGCATCGTGGTGTCACGCTCGTCG
TTTGGTATGGCTTCATTCAGCTCCGGTTCCCAACGATCAAGGCGAGTTACATGATCCCCCATGTTGTGCA
AAAAAGCGGTTAGCTCCTTCGGTCCTCCGATCGTTGTCAGAAGTAAGTTGGCCGCAGTGTTATCACTCAT
GGTTATGGCAGCACTGCATAATTCTCTTACTGTCATGCCATCCGTAAGATGCTTTTCTGTGACTGGTGAG
TACTCAACCAAGTCATTCTGAGAATAGTGTATGCGGCGACCGAGTTGCTCTTGCCCGGCGTCAATACGGG
ATAATACCGCGCCACATAGCAGAACTTTAAAAGTGCTCATCATTGGAAAACGTTCTTCGGGGCGAAAACT
CTCAAGGATCTTACCGCTGTTGAGATCCAGTTCGATGTAACCCACTCGTGCACCCAACTGATCTTCAGCA
TCTTTTACTTTCACCAGCGTTTCTGGGTGAGCAAAAACAGGAAGGCAAAATGCCGCAAAAAAGGGAATAA
GGGCGACACGGAAATGTTGAATACTCATACTCTTCCTTTTTCAATATTATTGAAGCATTTATCAGGGTTA
TTGTCTCATGAGCGGATACATATTTGAATGTATTTAGAAAAATAAACAAATAGGGGTTCCGCGCACATTT
CCCCGAAAAGTGCCACCTGACGTC
Features (pLannotate 1.2.2; 20 found; start..end, strand, type, name):
     28..80      -  misc_feature   bom (fragment): basis of mobility region from pBR322
    235..614     +  enhancer       CMV enhancer: human cytomegalovirus immediate early enhancer
    615..818     +  promoter       CMV promoter: human cytomegalovirus (CMV) immediate early promoter
    814..847     +  LTR            5' LTR (truncated) (fragment): truncated 5' long terminal repeat (LTR) from HIV-1
    863..881     +  promoter       T7 promoter: promoter for bacteriophage T7 RNA polymerase
    902..3352    +  CDS            Prom1 (fragment): PROM1_MOUSE - Also known as Prom, Proml1. Experimental evidence at protein level: Swiss-Prot protein existence level 1. May play a role in cell differentiation, proliferation and apoptosis. Binds cholesterol in cholesterol-containing plasma membrane microdomains and may play a role in the organization of the apical plasma membrane in epithelial cells. During early retinal development acts as a key regulator of disk morphogenesis (PubMed:19228982). Involved in regulation of MAPK and Akt signaling pathways. In neuroblastoma cells suppresses cell differentiation such as neurite outgrowth in a RET
   3430..3654    +  polyA_signal   bGH poly(A) signal: bovine growth hormone polyadenylation signal
   3658..3679    +  promoter       SV40 promoter (fragment): SV40 enhancer and early promoter
   3700..4128    +  rep_origin     f1 ori (sequence partly withheld): f1 bacteriophage origin of replication; arrow indicates direction of (+) strand synthesis
   4142..4471    +  promoter       SV40 promoter: SV40 enhancer and early promoter
   4538..5329    +  CDS            neo: KKA2_KLEPN - Also known as kan, nptII. Experimental evidence at protein level: Swiss-Prot protein existence level 1. Resistance to kanamycin, neomycin, paromomycin, ribostamycin, butirosin and gentamicin B. From Klebsiella pneumoniae.
   5353..5511    +  CDS            ble (fragment): BLE_KLEPN - Experimental evidence at protein level: Swiss-Prot protein existence level 1. Binding protein with a strong affinity to the bleomycin family of antibiotics. Binds to CL990; an antimitotic-antibiotic compound. From Klebsiella pneumoniae.
   5506..5627    +  polyA_signal   SV40 poly(A) signal: SV40 polyadenylation signal
   5700..5716    -  protein_bind   lac operator: The lac repressor binds to the lac operator to inhibit transcription in E. coli. This inhibition can be relieved by adding lactose or isopropyl-β-D-thiogalactopyranoside (IPTG). lac repressor encoded by lacI
   5724..5754    -  promoter       lac promoter: promoter for the E. coli lac operon
   5769..5790    -  protein_bind   CAP binding site: CAP binding activates transcription in the presence of cAMP. E. coli catabolite activator protein
   5803..5895    -  CDS            lacI (fragment): lac repressor; lacI; The lac repressor binds to the lac operator to inhibit transcription in E. coli. This inhibition can be relieved by adding lactose or isopropyl-β-D-thiogalactopyranoside (IPTG).
   6078..6666    -  rep_origin     ori: high-copy-number ColE1/pMB1/pBR322/pUC origin of replication
   6837..7697    -  CDS            AmpR: β-lactamase; bla; confers resistance to ampicillin, carbenicillin, and related antibiotics
   7698..7802    -  promoter       AmpR promoter: bla
