[The description below was written by a language model from this plasmid's Addgene catalogue record and pLannotate feature annotations shown in this document.]
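Description:
pcDNA-Prom1 D-6 is a mammalian expression plasmid built on the Invitrogen pcDNA3.1(+) backbone that encodes a deletion mutant of mouse Prom1 (prominin-1, also known as CD133). It is maintained in E. coli as a high-copy plasmid through a ColE1/pUC-type origin and selected with ampicillin via the β-lactamase gene. An f1 origin is also present. For mammalian cells, the backbone carries a neomycin phosphotransferase gene driven by the SV40 enhancer/early promoter and terminated by the SV40 polyadenylation signal, which in principle permits G418 selection of stable transfectants. Several short annotations in the 7,833 nt sequenced record (fragments of an HIV-1 LTR, ble, lacI and bom) appear to be partial matches to backbone sequence rather than functional elements.

The insert is the Prom1 splicing variant SV8, derived from an MGC cDNA clone and introduced by Gibson assembly between the NheI site, which was destroyed, and the XbaI site, which was retained. Transcription is driven by the CMV immediate-early enhancer and promoter and terminated by the bovine growth hormone polyadenylation signal. A T7 promoter lies just upstream of the coding sequence. This version lacks exon 19a (amino acids 696–701) and additionally carries a deletion of amino acids 631 to 645. A Flag tag is fused to the C terminus, allowing detection of the protein independently of Prom1-specific antibodies. The feature table does not annotate the tag separately. The associated publication concerns the structural epitope recognised by the 13A4 monoclonal antibody to mouse PROM1, so this construct appears to be one of a series of deletion mutants used to test which regions of the protein are needed for antibody recognition in transfected cells.
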