Addgene plasmid #184018: pcDNA-Prom1 D-6
Purpose: Mammalian Flag tagged expression clone for the mouse Prom1 splicing variant SV8 (GenBank accession BC028286). Deletion of exon 19a (amino acids 696-701), and deletion of amino acids 631 to 645.
Depositing lab: Peter Stoilov. Depositing organization: West Virginia State University. Publication: The mAB 13A4 monoclonal antibody to the mouse PROM1 protein recognizes a structural epitope. Matalkah F, Rhodes S, Ramamurthy V, Stoilov P. PLoS One. 2022 Oct 10;17(10):e0274958. doi: 10.1371/journal.pone.0274958. eCollection 2022. PubMed 36215230.
Backbone
  Vector backbone: pcDNA3.1(+)
  Backbone manufacturer: Invitrogen
  Vector type: Mammalian Expression
Growth in bacteria
  Bacterial resistance: Ampicillin, 100 μg/mL
  Growth temperature: 37°C
  Growth strain: DH5alpha
  Copy number: High Copy
Gene/Insert
  Gene/Insert name: Prom1 SV8(-Ex19a) D-6
  Species: M. musculus (mouse)
  Mutation: Deletion of exon 19a (amino acids 696-701), and deletion of amino acids 631 to 645.
  Entrez Gene: Prom1 (a.k.a. 4932416E19Rik, AC133, CD133, Prom, Prom-1, Proml1)
  Tag / fusion protein: Flag (C terminal on insert)
  Cloning method: Gibson Cloning
Resource information
  A portion of this plasmid was derived from a plasmid made by: Derived from MGC clone ID: 4502359
Terms and licenses: Academic/Nonprofit Terms; Industry Terms: Not Available to Industry
Depositor comments: 5' Cloning Site: NheI (destroyed during cloning), 3' Cloning Site: XbaI (not destroyed). Please visit https://doi.org/10.1101/2022.03.04.482347 for bioRxiv preprint.
How to cite: pcDNA-Prom1 D-6 was a gift from Peter Stoilov (Addgene plasmid # 184018 ; http://n2t.net/addgene:184018 ; RRID:Addgene_184018)
